Addgene plasmid #190201: pLV-NT-3-mCherry
Purpose: To express the mouse NT-3 tagged with the FP mCherry
Depositing lab: Pantelis Tsoulfas. Depositing organization: University of Miami.
Backbone
  Vector backbone: pLenti-MP2
  Backbone manufacturer: The backbone is described the Naldini group in Dull et al., 1998 (JVI) and was modified by Anthony Oliva and Jia Pingping at the
  Backbone size w/o insert (bp): 6757
  Total vector size (bp): 8276
  Vector type: Mammalian Expression, Lentiviral
Growth in bacteria
  Bacterial resistance: Ampicillin, 100 μg/mL
  Growth temperature: 37°C
  Growth strain: NEB Stable
  Growth instructions: Grown in low sodium LB, 5 grams
  Copy number: High Copy
Gene/Insert
  Gene/Insert name: NT-3
  Species: M. musculus (mouse)
  Insert size (bp): 1519
  Mutation: The codon were optimized for better expression
  GenBank ID: NP_001157506
  Promoter: CMV
  Tag / fusion protein: mCherry (C terminal on insert)
  Cloning method: Restriction Enzyme; 5′ cloning site XmaI, BamHI, XhoI (not destroyed); 3′ cloning site NheI, , XbaI, SalI, EcoRV (not destroyed)
  Sequencing primers: 5′ CMV-F; 3′ WPRE-R
Terms and licenses: Academic/Nonprofit Terms; Industry Terms: Not Available to Industry
How to cite: pLV-NT-3-mCherry was a gift from Pantelis Tsoulfas (Addgene plasmid # 190201 ; http://n2t.net/addgene:190201 ; RRID:Addgene_190201)
