[The description below was written by a language model from this plasmid's Addgene catalogue record and pLannotate feature annotations shown in this document.]
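Description:
pLV-NT-3-mCherry is a third-generation, self-inactivating HIV-1-based lentiviral transfer plasmid (8,276 bp) built on the pLenti-MP2 backbone for expressing mouse neurotrophin-3 (NT-3, Ntf3) fused to the red fluorescent protein mCherry in mammalian cells. In bacteria it is maintained through a high-copy ColE1/pUC-type origin and selected with ampicillin via the β-lactamase gene. The backbone also carries an f1 origin, remnants of a lac/lacZα cloning region with flanking T3 and T7 promoters, and an SV40 origin and polyadenylation signal downstream of the viral cassette.

The viral genome is transcribed in packaging cells from a chimeric RSV promoter joined to a truncated 5' LTR, which makes genomic RNA production independent of Tat. It contains the Ψ packaging signal with a partial gag sequence, the Rev response element for Rev-dependent nuclear export, and the cPPT/CTS, which improves nuclear import and transduction efficiency. The ΔU3 3' LTR inactivates the LTR promoter after integration, so transgene expression depends on the internal promoter.

That internal cassette uses the human CMV immediate-early enhancer and promoter to drive a codon-optimized mouse NT-3 coding sequence, followed by mCherry as a C-terminal fusion. A WPRE placed after the fusion enhances transcript stability and expression. Restriction sites retained on both sides of the insert allow it to be exchanged. Packaging and envelope functions are not present on the plasmid and must be supplied in trans by helper plasmids. The stated purpose is to express mCherry-tagged mouse NT-3, with the red fluorescence marking the tagged neurotrophin and the cells that express it.
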