Features (pLannotate 1.2.2; 27 found; start..end, strand, type, name):
    911..1499    +  rep_origin     ori: high-copy-number ColE1/pMB1/pBR322/pUC origin of replication
   1682..1774    +  CDS            lacI (fragment): lac repressor; lacI; The lac repressor binds to the lac operator to inhibit transcription in E. coli. This inhibition can be relieved by adding lactose or isopropyl-β-D-thiogalactopyranoside (IPTG).
   1787..1808    +  protein_bind   CAP binding site: CAP binding activates transcription in the presence of cAMP. E. coli catabolite activator protein
   1823..1853    +  promoter       lac promoter: promoter for the E. coli lac operon
   1861..1877    +  protein_bind   lac operator: The lac repressor binds to the lac operator to inhibit transcription in E. coli. This inhibition can be relieved by adding lactose or isopropyl-β-D-thiogalactopyranoside (IPTG). lac repressor encoded by lacI
   1922..1940    +  promoter       T3 promoter: promoter for bacteriophage T3 RNA polymerase
   1968..2194    +  promoter       RSV promoter: Rous sarcoma virus enhancer/promoter
   2195..2375    +  LTR            5' LTR (truncated): truncated 5' long terminal repeat (LTR) from HIV-1
   2422..2547    +  misc_feature   HIV-1 Ψ: packaging signal of human immunodeficiency virus type 1
   2531..2894    +  CDS            HIV-1 gag (fragment): gag protein from human immunodeficiency virus 1; gag
   3040..3273    +  misc_feature   RRE: The Rev response element (RRE) of HIV-1 allows for Rev-dependent mRNA export from the nucleus to the cytoplasm.
   3650..3750    +  CDS            Rev (fragment): human immunodeficiency virus 1 (HIV-1) Rev protein; rev; enhances nuclear export of unspliced and incompletely spliced viral mRNAs
   3769..3885    +  misc_feature   cPPT/CTS: central polypurine tract and central termination sequence of HIV-1
   3908..4211    +  enhancer       CMV enhancer: human cytomegalovirus immediate early enhancer
   4212..4415    +  promoter       CMV promoter: human cytomegalovirus (CMV) immediate early promoter
   4516..5289    +  CDS            Ntf3 (sequence partly withheld): NTF3_MOUSE - Also known as Ntf-3. Experimental evidence at protein level: Swiss-Prot protein existence level 1. Seems to promote the survival of visceral and proprioceptive sensory neurons. From Mus musculus (Mouse).
   5317..6024    +  CDS            mCherry: mCherry is a basic (constitutively fluorescent) red fluorescent protein published in 2004, derived from Discosoma sp.. It is reported to be a very rapidly-maturing monomer with low acid sensitivity.
   6087..6675    +  misc_feature   WPRE: woodchuck hepatitis virus posttranscriptional regulatory element
   6692..6760    +  CDS            nef (fragment): NEF_HV1Z2 - Experimental evidence at protein level: Swiss-Prot protein existence level 1. Extracellular Nef protein targets CD4(+) T-lymphocytes for apoptosis by interacting with CXCR4 surface receptors. From Human immunodeficiency virus type 1 group M subtype D (isolate Z2/CDC-Z34) (HIV-1).
   6762..6995    +  LTR            3' LTR (ΔU3): self-inactivating 3' long terminal repeat (LTR) from HIV-1
   7067..7188    +  polyA_signal   SV40 poly(A) signal: SV40 polyadenylation signal
   7228..7363    +  rep_origin     SV40 ori: SV40 origin of replication
   7384..7402    -  promoter       T7 promoter: promoter for bacteriophage T7 RNA polymerase
   7410..7565    +  CDS            lacZα (fragment): LacZα fragment of β-galactosidase; lacZ fragment
   7570..7998    +  rep_origin     f1 ori (sequence partly withheld): f1 bacteriophage origin of replication; arrow indicates direction of (+) strand synthesis
   8051..8155    +  promoter       AmpR promoter: bla
   8156..740     +  CDS            AmpR (across the origin): β-lactamase; bla; confers resistance to ampicillin, carbenicillin, and related antibiotics
>Addgene plasmid #190201 | pLV-NT-3-mCherry | addgene full sequence | sequence record 374466 | Addgene NGS Result
GAGTGGGTTACATCGAACTGGATCTCAACAGCGGTAAGATCCTTGAGAGTTTTCGCCCCGAAGAACGTTT
TCCAATGATGAGCACTTTTAAAGTTCTGCTATGTGGCGCGGTATTATCCCGTATTGACGCCGGGCAAGAG
CAACTCGGTCGCCGCATACACTATTCTCAGAATGACTTGGTTGAGTACTCACCAGTCACAGAAAAGCATC
TTACGGATGGCATGACAGTAAGAGAATTATGCAGTGCTGCCATAACCATGAGTGATAACACTGCGGCCAA
CTTACTTCTGACAACGATCGGAGGACCGAAGGAGCTAACCGCTTTTTTGCACAACATGGGGGATCATGTA
ACTCGCCTTGATCGTTGGGAACCGGAGCTGAATGAAGCCATACCAAACGACGAGCGTGACACCACGATGC
CTGTAGCAATGGCAACAACGTTGCGCAAACTATTAACTGGCGAACTACTTACTCTAGCTTCCCGGCAACA
ATTAATAGACTGGATGGAGGCGGATAAAGTTGCAGGACCACTTCTGCGCTCGGCCCTTCCGGCTGGCTGG
TTTATTGCTGATAAATCTGGAGCCGGTGAGCGTGGGTCTCGCGGTATCATTGCAGCACTGGGGCCAGATG
GTAAGCCCTCCCGTATCGTAGTTATCTACACGACGGGGAGTCAGGCAACTATGGATGAACGAAATAGACA
GATCGCTGAGATAGGTGCCTCACTGATTAAGCATTGGTAACTGTCAGACCAAGTTTACTCATATATACTT
TAGATTGATTTAAAACTTCATTTTTAATTTAAAAGGATCTAGGTGAAGATCCTTTTTGATAATCTCATGA
CCAAAATCCCTTAACGTGAGTTTTCGTTCCACTGAGCGTCAGACCCCGTAGAAAAGATCAAAGGATCTTC
TTGAGATCCTTTTTTTCTGCGCGTAATCTGCTGCTTGCAAACAAAAAAACCACCGCTACCAGCGGTGGTT
TGTTTGCCGGATCAAGAGCTACCAACTCTTTTTCCGAAGGTAACTGGCTTCAGCAGAGCGCAGATACCAA
ATACTGTTCTTCTAGTGTAGCCGTAGTTAGGCCACCACTTCAAGAACTCTGTAGCACCGCCTACATACCT
CGCTCTGCTAATCCTGTTACCAGTGGCTGCTGCCAGTGGCGATAAGTCGTGTCTTACCGGGTTGGACTCA
AGACGATAGTTACCGGATAAGGCGCAGCGGTCGGGCTGAACGGGGGGTTCGTGCACACAGCCCAGCTTGG
AGCGAACGACCTACACCGAACTGAGATACCTACAGCGTGAGCTATGAGAAAGCGCCACGCTTCCCGAAGG
GAGAAAGGCGGACAGGTATCCGGTAAGCGGCAGGGTCGGAACAGGAGAGCGCACGAGGGAGCTTCCAGGG
GGAAACGCCTGGTATCTTTATAGTCCTGTCGGGTTTCGCCACCTCTGACTTGAGCGTCGATTTTTGTGAT
GCTCGTCAGGGGGGCGGAGCCTATGGAAAAACGCCAGCAACGCGGCCTTTTTACGGTTCCTGGCCTTTTG
CTGGCCTTTTGCTCACATGTTCTTTCCTGCGTTATCCCCTGATTCTGTGGATAACCGTATTACCGCCTTT
GAGTGAGCTGATACCGCTCGCCGCAGCCGAACGACCGAGCGCAGCGAGTCAGTGAGCGAGGAAGCGGAAG
AGCGCCCAATACGCAAACCGCCTCTCCCCGCGCGTTGGCCGATTCATTAATGCAGCTGGCACGACAGGTT
TCCCGACTGGAAAGCGGGCAGTGAGCGCAACGCAATTAATGTGAGTTAGCTCACTCATTAGGCACCCCAG
GCTTTACACTTTATGCTTCCGGCTCGTATGTTGTGTGGAATTGTGAGCGGATAACAATTTCACACAGGAA
ACAGCTATGACCATGATTACGCCAAGCGCGCAATTAACCCTCACTAAAGGGAACAAAAGCTGGAGCTGCA
AGCTTAATGTAGTCTTATGCAATACTCTTGTAGTCTTGCAACATGGTAACGATGAGTTAGCAACATGCCT
TACAAGGAGAGAAAAAGCACCGTGCATGCCGATTGGTGGAAGTAAGGTGGTACGATCGTGCCTTATTAGG
AAGGCAACAGACGGGTCTGACATGGATTGGACGAACCACTGAATTGCCGCATTGCAGAGATATTGTATTT
AAGTGCCTAGCTCGATACATAAACGGGTCTCTCTGGTTAGACCAGATCTGAGCCTGGGAGCTCTCTGGCT
AACTAGGGAACCCACTGCTTAAGCCTCAATAAAGCTTGCCTTGAGTGCTTCAAGTAGTGTGTGCCCGTCT
GTTGTGTGACTCTGGTAACTAGAGATCCCTCAGACCCTTTTAGTCAGTGTGGAAAATCTCTAGCAGTGGC
GCCCGAACAGGGACTTGAAAGCGAAAGGGAAACCAGAGGAGCTCTCTCGACGCAGGACTCGGCTTGCTGA
AGCGCGCACGGCAAGAGGCGAGGGGCGGCGACTGGTGAGTACGCCAAAAATTTTGACTAGCGGAGGCTAG
AAGGAGAGAGATGGGTGCGAGAGCGTCAGTATTAAGCGGGGGAGAATTAGATCGCGATGGGAAAAAATTC
GGTTAAGGCCAGGGGGAAAGAAAAAATATAAATTAAAACATATAGTATGGGCAAGCAGGGAGCTAGAACG
ATTCGCAGTTAATCCTGGCCTGTTAGAAACATCAGAAGGCTGTAGACAAATACTGGGACAGCTACAACCA
TCCCTTCAGACAGGATCAGAAGAACTTAGATCATTATATAATACAGTAGCAACCCTCTATTGTGTGCATC
AAAGGATAGAGATAAAAGACACCAAGGAAGCTTTAGACAAGATAGAGGAAGAGCAAAACAAAAGTAAGAC
CACCGCACAGCAAGCGGCCGCTGATCTTCAGACCTGGAGGAGGAGATATGAGGGACAATTGGAGAAGTGA
ATTATATAAATATAAAGTAGTAAAAATTGAACCATTAGGAGTAGCACCCACCAAGGCAAAGAGAAGAGTG
GTGCAGAGAGAAAAAAGAGCAGTGGGAATAGGAGCTTTGTTCCTTGGGTTCTTGGGAGCAGCAGGAAGCA
CTATGGGCGCAGCGTCAATGACGCTGACGGTACAGGCCAGACAATTATTGTCTGGTATAGTGCAGCAGCA
GAACAATTTGCTGAGGGCTATTGAGGCGCAACAGCATCTGTTGCAACTCACAGTCTGGGGCATCAAGCAG
CTCCAGGCAAGAATCCTGGCTGTGGAAAGATACCTAAAGGATCAACAGCTCCTGGGGATTTGGGGTTGCT
CTGGAAAACTCATTTGCACCACTGCTGTGCCTTGGAATGCTAGTTGGAGTAATAAATCTCTGGAACAGAT
TTGGAATCACACGACCTGGATGGAGTGGGACAGAGAAATTAACAATTACACAAGCTTAATACACTCCTTA
ATTGAAGAATCGCAAAACCAGCAAGAAAAGAATGAACAAGAATTATTGGAATTAGATAAATGGGCAAGTT
TGTGGAATTGGTTTAACATAACAAATTGGCTGTGGTATATAAAATTATTCATAATGATAGTAGGAGGCTT
GGTAGGTTTAAGAATAGTTTTTGCTGTACTTTCTATAGTGAATAGAGTTAGGCAGGGATATTCACCATTA
TCGTTTCAGACCCACCTCCCAACCCCGAGGGGACCCGACAGGCCCGAAGGAATAGAAGAAGAAGGTGGAG
AGAGAGACAGAGACAGATCCATTCGATTAGTGAACGGATCTCGACGGTATCGGTTAACTTTTAAAAGAAA
AGGGGGGATTGGGGGGTACAGTGCAGGGGAAAGAATAGTAGACATAATAGCAACAGACATACAAACTAAA
GAATTACAAAAACAAATTACAAAATTCAAAATTTTATCGATAAGCTTGGGAGTTCCGCGTTACATAACTT
ACGGTAAATGGCCCGCCTGGCTGACCGCCCAACGACCCCCGCCCATTGACGTCAATAATGACGTATGTTC
CCATAGTAACGCCAATAGGGACTTTCCATTGACGTCAATGGGTGGAGTATTTACGGTAAACTGCCCACTT
GGCAGTACATCAAGTGTATCATATGCCAAGTACGCCCCCTATTGACGTCAATGACGGTAAATGGCCCGCC
TGGCATTATGCCCAGTACATGACCTTATGGGACTTTCCTACTTGGCAGTACATCTACGTATTAGTCATCG
CTATTACCATGGTGATGCGGTTTTGGCAGTACATCAATGGGCGTGGATAGCGGTTTGACTCACGGGGATT
TCCAAGTCTCCACCCCATTGACGTCAATGGGAGTTTGTTTTGGCACCAAAATCAACGGGACTTTCCAAAA
TGTCGTAACAACTCCGCCCCATTGACGCAAATGGGCGGTAGGCGTGTACGGTGGGAGGTCTATATAAGCA
GAGCTCGTTTAGTGAACCGTCAGATCGCCTGGAGACGCCATCCACGCTGTTTTGACCTCCATAGAAGACA
CCGCCCGGGCGTACGGGATCCCACCGGTGCTCGAGATGAGCATCCTGTTCTACGTGATCTTCCTGGCCTA
CCTGAGAGGCATCCAGGGCAACAGCATGGACCAGAGAAGCCTGCCCGAGGACAGCCTGAACTCCCTGATC
ATCAAGCTGATCCAGGCCGACATCCTGAAGAACAAGCTGAGCAAGCAGATGGTGGACGTGAAAGAGAACT
ACCAGAGCACCCTGCCCAAGGCCGAGGCCCCCAGAGAGCCTGAGCAGGGCGAGGCCACCAGATCCGAGTT
CCAGCCCATGATCGCCACCGACACCGAGCTGCTGAGACAGCAGAGAAGATACAACAGCCCCAGAGTGCTG
CTGAGCGACAGCACCCCCCTGGAACCCCCCCCTCTGTACCTGATGGAAGATTACGTGGGCAACCCCGTGG
TGGCCAACAGAACCAGCCCCAGAAGAAAGAGA
[360 nt withheld, positions 4933-5292]
GGCGGCTCTGGCGGCACAGGCGGCATGGTGTCTAAGGGCGAAGAGGACAACATGGCCATCATCAAAGAAT
TCATGCGGTTCAAGGTGCACATGGAAGGCAGCGTGAACGGCCACGAGTTCGAGATCGAGGGCGAGGGGGA
GGGCAGACCCTACGAGGGCACACAGACCGCCAAGCTGAAAGTGACCAAGGGCGGACCCCTGCCCTTCGCC
TGGGACATCCTGAGCCCCCAGTTTATGTACGGCAGCAAGGCCTACGTGAAGCACCCCGCCGACATCCCCG
ACTACCTGAAGCTGAGCTTCCCCGAGGGCTTCAAGTGGGAGAGAGTGATGAACTTCGAGGACGGCGGCGT
CGTCACAGTGACCCAGGACAGCAGCCTGCAGGACGGCGAGTTCATCTACAAAGTGAAGCTGAGAGGCACC
AACTTCCCCAGCGACGGCCCCGTGATGCAGAAAAAGACCATGGGCTGGGAGGCCAGCAGCGAGAGAATGT
ACCCTGAGGACGGCGCCCTGAAGGGGGAGATCAAGCAGAGACTGAAGCTGAAGGATGGCGGCCACTACGA
CGCCGAAGTGAAAACCACCTACAAGGCCAAGAAACCCGTGCAGCTGCCTGGCGCCTACAACGTGAACATC
AAGCTGGACATCACCAGCCACAACGAGGACTACACCATCGTGGAACAGTACGAGAGAGCCGAGGGCAGAC
ACTCCACCGGCGGCATGGACGAGCTGTACAAATGAGCTAGCTCTAGACCTGCAGGGTCGACTCCGGATGA
TCAGGGCCCTGTACAGATATCGACAATCAACCTCTGGATTACAAAATTTGTGAAAGATTGACTGGTATTC
TTAACTATGTTGCTCCTTTTACGCTATGTGGATACGCTGCTTTAATGCCTTTGTATCATGCTATTGCTTC
CCGTATGGCTTTCATTTTCTCCTCCTTGTATAAATCCTGGTTGCTGTCTCTTTATGAGGAGTTGTGGCCC
GTTGTCAGGCAACGTGGCGTGGTGTGCACTGTGTTTGCTGACGCAACCCCCACTGGTTGGGGCATTGCCA
CCACCTGTCAGCTCCTTTCCGGGACTTTCGCTTTCCCCCTCCCTATTGCCACGGCGGAACTCATCGCCGC
CTGCCTTGCCCGCTGCTGGACAGGGGCTCGGCTGTTGGGCACTGACAATTCCGTGGTGTTGTCGGGGAAG
CTGACGTCCTTTCCATGGCTGCTCGCCTGTGTTGCCACCTGGATTCTGCGCGGGACGTCCTTCTGCTACG
TCCCTTCGGCCCTCAATCCAGCGGACCTTCCTTCCCGCGGCCTGCTGCCGGCTCTGCGGCCTCTTCCGCG
TCTTCGCCTTCGCCCTCAGACGAGTCGGATCTCCCTTTGGGCCGCCTCCCCGCCTGGAATTCGAGCTCGG
TACCTTTAAGACCAATGACTTACAAGGCAGCTGTAGATCTTAGCCACTTTTTAAAAGAAAAGGGGGGACT
GGAAGGGCTAATTCACTCCCAACGAAGACAAGATCTGCTTTTTGCTTGTACTGGGTCTCTCTGGTTAGAC
CAGATCTGAGCCTGGGAGCTCTCTGGCTAACTAGGGAACCCACTGCTTAAGCCTCAATAAAGCTTGCCTT
GAGTGCTTCAAGTAGTGTGTGCCCGTCTGTTGTGTGACTCTGGTAACTAGAGATCCCTCAGACCCTTTTA
GTCAGTGTGGAAAATCTCTAGCAGTAGTAGTTCATGTCATCTTATTATTCAGTATTTATAACTTGCAAAG
AAATGAATATCAGAGAGTGAGAGGAACTTGTTTATTGCAGCTTATAATGGTTACAAATAAAGCAATAGCA
TCACAAATTTCACAAATAAAGCATTTTTTTCACTGCATTCTAGTTGTGGTTTGTCCAAACTCATCAATGT
ATCTTATCATGTCTGGCTCTAGCTATCCCGCCCCTAACTCCGCCCATCCCGCCCCTAACTCCGCCCAGTT
CCGCCCATTCTCCGCCCCATGGCTGACTAATTTTTTTTATTTATGCAGAGGCCGAGGCCGCCTCGGCCTC
TGAGCTATTCCAGAAGTAGTGAGGAGGCTTTTTTGGAGGCCTAGGGACGTACCCAATTCGCCCTATAGTG
AGTCGTATTACGCGCGCTCACTGGCCGTCGTTTTACAACGTCGTGACTGGGAAAACCCTGGCGTTACCCA
ACTTAATCGCCTTGCAGCACATCCCCCTTTCGCCAGCTGGCGTAATAGCGAAGAGGCCCGCACCGATCGC
CCTTCCCAACAGTTGCGCAGCCTGAATGGCGAATGGG
[124 nt withheld, positions 7570-7693]
C
[91 nt withheld, positions 7695-7785]
A
[49 nt withheld, positions 7787-7835]
CCTTTGACGTTGGAGTCCACGTTCTTT
[37 nt withheld, positions 7863-7899]
ACCCTATCTCGGTCTATTCTTTTGATTTATAAGGGATTTTGCCGATTTCGGCCTATTGGTTAAAAAATGA
GCTGATTTAACAAAAATTTAACGCGAATTTTAACAAAATATTAACGCTTACAATTTAGGTGGCACTTTTC
GGGGAAATGTGCGCGGAACCCCTATTTGTTTATTTTTCTAAATACATTCAAATATGTATCCGCTCATGAG
ACAATAACCCTGATAAATGCTTCAATAATATTGAAAAAGGAAGAGTATGAGTATTCAACATTTCCGTGTC
GCCCTTATTCCCTTTTTTGCGGCATTTTGCCTTCCTGTTTTTGCTCACCCAGAAACGCTGGTGAAAGTAA
AAGATGCTGAAGATCAGTTGGGTGCAC
